>Addgene plasmid #157751 | pcDNA 3.1 AURKA Lys162Met | addgene full sequence | sequence record 309714 | Addgene NGS Result
GACATTGATTATTGACTAGTTATTAATAGTAATCAATTACGGGGTCATTAGTTCATAGCCCATATATGGA
GTTCCGCGTTACATAACTTACGGTAAATGGCCCGCCTGGCTGACCGCCCAACGACCCCCGCCCATTGACG
TCAATAATGACGTATGTTCCCATAGTAACGCCAATAGGGACTTTCCATTGACGTCAATGGGTGGAGTATT
TACGGTAAACTGCCCACTTGGCAGTACATCAAGTGTATCATATGCCAAGTACGCCCCCTATTGACGTCAA
TGACGGTAAATGGCCCGCCTGGCATTATGCCCAGTACATGACCTTATGGGACTTTCCTACTTGGCAGTAC
ATCTACGTATTAGTCATCGCTATTACCATGGTGATGCGGTTTTGGCAGTACATCAATGGGCGTGGATAGC
GGTTTGACTCACGGGGATTTCCAAGTCTCCACCCCATTGACGTCAATGGGAGTTTGTTTTGGCACCAAAA
TCAACGGGACTTTCCAAAATGTCGTAACAACTCCGCCCCATTGACGCAAATGGGCGGTAGGCGTGTACGG
TGGGAGGTCTATATAAGCAGAGCTCTCTGGCTAACTAGAGAACCCACTGCTTACTGGCTTATCGAAATTA
ATACGACTCACTATAGGGAGACCCAAGCTGGCTAGCGTTTAAACTTAAGCTTGGTACCGAGCTCGGATCC
GATGGGACATCATCATCATCATCACGGAAGGAGAAGGGCCAGTGTTGCGGCGGGAATTTTGGTCCCTCGT
GGAAGCCCAGGACTCGATGGCATATATGCTCGAGGAATTCAGGCCTCCATGGGAGCTCGCGGCCGCATGG
ACCGATCTAAAGAAAACTGCATTTCAGGACCTGTTAAGGCTACAGCTCCAGTTGGAGGTCCAAAACGTGT
TCTCGTGACTCAGCAATTTCCTTGTCAGAATCCATTACCTGTAAATAGTGGCCAGGCTCAGCGGGTCTTG
TGTCCTTCAAATTCTTCCCAGCGCGTTCCTTTGCAAGCACAAAAGCTTGTCTCCAGTCACAAGCCGGTTC
AGAATCAGAAGCAGAAGCAATTGCAGGCAACCAGTGTACCTCATCCTGTCTCCAGGCCACTGAATAACAC
CCAAAAGAGCAAGCAGCCCCTGCCATCGGCACCTGAAAATAATCCTGAGGAGGAACTGGCATCAAAACAG
AAAAATGAAGAATCAAAAAAGAGGCAGTGGGCTTTGGAAGACTTTGAAATTGGTCGCCCTCTGGGTAAAG
GAAAGTTTGGTAATGTTTATTTGGCAAGAGAAAAGCAAAGCAAGTTTATTCTGGCTCTTATGGTGTTATT
TAAAGCTCAGCTGGAGAAAGCCGGAGTGGAGCATCAGCTCAGAAGAGAAGTAGAAATACAGTCCCACCTT
CGGCATCCTAATATTCTTAGACTGTATGGTTATTTCCATGATGCTACCAGAGTCTACCTAATTCTGGAAT
ATGCACCACTTGGAACAGTTTATAGAGAACTTCAGAAACTTTCAAAGTTTGATGAGCAGAGAACTGCTAC
TTATATAACAGAATTGGCAAATGCCCTGTCTTACTGTCATTCGAAGAGAGTTATTCATAGAGACATTAAG
CCAGAGAACTTACTTCTTGGATCAGCTGGAGAGCTTAAAATTGCAGATTTTGGGTGGTCAGTACATGCTC
CATCTTCCAGGAGGACCACTCTCTGTGGCACCCTGGACTACCTGCCCCCTGAAATGATTGAAGGTCGGAT
GCATGATGAGAAGGTGGATCTCTGGAGCCTTGGAGTTCTTTGCTATGAATTTTTAGTTGGGAAGCCTCCT
TTTGAGGCAAACACATACCAAGAGACCTACAAAAGAATATCACGGGTTGAATTCACATTCCCTGACTTTG
TAACAGAGGGAGCCAGGGACCTCATTTCAAGACTGTTGAAGCATAATCCCAGCCAGAGGCCAATGCTCAG
AGAAGTACTTGAACACCCCTGGATCACAGCAAATTCATCAAAACCATCAAATTGCCAAAACAAAGAATCA
GCTAGCAAACAGTCTTAGATCATCCAGCACAGTGGCGGCCGCTCGAGTCTAGAGGGCCCGTTTAAACCCG
CTGATCAGCCTCGACTGTGCCTTCTAGTTGCCAGCCATCTGTTGTTTGCCCCTCCCCCGTGCCTTCCTTG
ACCCTGGAAGGTGCCACTCCCACTGTCCTTTCCTAATAAAATGAGGAAATTGCATCGCATTGTCTGAGTA
GGTGTCATTCTATTCTGGGGGGTGGGGTGGGGCAGGACAGCAAGGGGGAGGATTGGGAAGACAATAGCAG
GCATGCTGGGGATGCGGTGGGCTCTATGGCTTCTGAGGCGGAAAGAACCAGCTGGGGCTCTAGGGGGTAT
CCCC
[124 nt withheld, positions 2385-2508]
C
[91 nt withheld, positions 2510-2600]
A
[49 nt withheld, positions 2602-2650]
CCTTTGACGTTGGAGTCCACGTTCTTT
[37 nt withheld, positions 2678-2714]
ACCCTATCTCGGTCTATTCTTTTGATTTATAAGGGATTTTGCCGATTTCGGCCTATTGGTTAAAAAATGA
GCTGATTTAACAAAAATTTAACGCGAATTAATTCTGTGGAATGTGTGTCAGTTAGGGTGTGGAAAGTCCC
CAGGCTCCCCAGCAGGCAGAAGTATGCAAAGCATGCATCTCAATTAGTCAGCAACCAGGTGTGGAAAGTC
CCCAGGCTCCCCAGCAGGCAGAAGTATGCAAAGCATGCATCTCAATTAGTCAGCAACCATAGTCCCGCCC
CTAACTCCGCCCATCCCGCCCCTAACTCCGCCCAGTTCCGCCCATTCTCCGCCCCATGGCTGACTAATTT
TTTTTATTTATGCAGAGGCCGAGGCCGCCTCTGCCTCTGAGCTATTCCAGAAGTAGTGAGGAGGCTTTTT
TGGAGGCCTAGGCTTTTGCAAAAAGCTCCCGGGAGCTTGTATATCCATTTTCGGATCTGATCAAGAGACA
GGATGAGGATCGTTTCGCATGATTGAACAAGATGGATTGCACGCAGGTTCTCCGGCCGCTTGGGTGGAGA
GGCTATTCGGCTATGACTGGGCACAACAGACAATCGGCTGCTCTGATGCCGCCGTGTTCCGGCTGTCAGC
GCAGGGGCGCCCGGTTCTTTTTGTCAAGACCGACCTGTCCGGTGCCCTGAATGAACTGCAGGACGAGGCA
GCGCGGCTATCGTGGCTGGCCACGACGGGCGTTCCTTGCGCAGCTGTGCTCGACGTTGTCACTGAAGCGG
GAAGGGACTGGCTGCTATTGGGCGAAGTGCCGGGGCAGGATCTCCTGTCATCTCACCTTGCTCCTGCCGA
GAAAGTATCCATCATGGCTGATGCAATGCGGCGGCTGCATACGCTTGATCCGGCTACCTGCCCATTCGAC
CACCAAGCGAAACATCGCATCGAGCGAGCACGTACTCGGATGGAAGCCGGTCTTGTCGATCAGGATGATC
TGGACGAAGAGCATCAGGGGCTCGCGCCAGCCGAACTGTTCGCCAGGCTCAAGGCGCGCATGCCCGACGG
CGAGGATCTCGTCGTGACCCATGGCGATGCCTGCTTGCCGAATATCATGGTGGAAAATGGCCGCTTTTCT
GGATTCATCGACTGTGGCCGGCTGGGTGTGGCGGACCGCTATCAGGACATAGCGTTGGCTACCCGTGATA
TTGCTGAAGAGCTTGGCGGCGAATGGGCTGACCGCTTCCTCGTGCTTTACGGTATCGCCGCTCCCGATTC
GCAGCGCATCGCCTTCTATCGCCTTCTTGACGAGTTCTTCTGAGCGGGACTCTGGGGTTCGAAATGACCG
ACCAAGCGACGCCCAACCTGCCATCACGAGATTTCGATTCCACCGCCGCCTTCTATGAAAGGTTGGGCTT
CGGAATCGTTTTCCGGGACGCCGGCTGGATGATCCTCCAGCGCGGGGATCTCATGCTGGAGTTCTTCGCC
CACCCCAACTTGTTTATTGCAGCTTATAATGGTTACAAATAAAGCAATAGCATCACAAATTTCACAAATA
AAGCATTTTTTTCACTGCATTCTAGTTGTGGTTTGTCCAAACTCATCAATGTATCTTATCATGTCTGTAT
ACCGTCGACCTCTAGCTAGAGCTTGGCGTAATCATGGTCATAGCTGTTTCCTGTGTGAAATTGTTATCCG
CTCACAATTCCACACAACATACGAGCCGGAAGCATAAAGTGTAAAGCCTGGGGTGCCTAATGAGTGAGCT
AACTCACATTAATTGCGTTGCGCTCACTGCCCGCTTTCCAGTCGGGAAACCTGTCGTGCCAGCTGCATTA
ATGAATCGGCCAACGCGCGGGGAGAGGCGGTTTGCGTATTGGGCGCTCTTCCGCTTCCTCGCTCACTGAC
TCGCTGCGCTCGGTCGTTCGGCTGCGGCGAGCGGTATCAGCTCACTCAAAGGCGGTAATACGGTTATCCA
CAGAATCAGGGGATAACGCAGGAAAGAACATGTGAGCAAAAGGCCAGCAAAAGGCCAGGAACCGTAAAAA
GGCCGCGTTGCTGGCGTTTTTCCATAGGCTCCGCCCCCCTGACGAGCATCACAAAAATCGACGCTCAAGT
CAGAGGTGGCGAAACCCGACAGGACTATAAAGATACCAGGCGTTTCCCCCTGGAAGCTCCCTCGTGCGCT
CTCCTGTTCCGACCCTGCCGCTTACCGGATACCTGTCCGCCTTTCTCCCTTCGGGAAGCGTGGCGCTTTC
TCATAGCTCACGCTGTAGGTATCTCAGTTCGGTGTAGGTCGTTCGCTCCAAGCTGGGCTGTGTGCACGAA
CCCCCCGTTCAGCCCGACCGCTGCGCCTTATCCGGTAACTATCGTCTTGAGTCCAACCCGGTAAGACACG
ACTTATCGCCACTGGCAGCAGCCACTGGTAACAGGATTAGCAGAGCGAGGTATGTAGGCGGTGCTACAGA
GTTCTTGAAGTGGTGGCCTAACTACGGCTACACTAGAAGAACAGTATTTGGTATCTGCGCTCTGCTGAAG
CCAGTTACCTTCGGAAAAAGAGTTGGTAGCTCTTGATCCGGCAAACAAACCACCGCTGGTAGCGGTGGTT
TTTTTGTTTGCAAGCAGCAGATTACGCGCAGAAAAAAAGGATCTCAAGAAGATCCTTTGATCTTTTCTAC
GGGGTCTGACGCTCAGTGGAACGAAAACTCACGTTAAGGGATTTTGGTCATGAGATTATCAAAAAGGATC
TTCACCTAGATCCTTTTAAATTAAAAATGAAGTTTTAAATCAATCTAAAGTATATATGAGTAAACTTGGT
CTGACAGTTACCAATGCTTAATCAGTGAGGCACCTATCTCAGCGATCTGTCTATTTCGTTCATCCATAGT
TGCCTGACTCCCCGTCGTGTAGATAACTACGATACGGGAGGGCTTACCATCTGGCCCCAGTGCTGCAATG
ATACCGCGAGACCCACGCTCACCGGCTCCAGATTTATCAGCAATAAACCAGCCAGCCGGAAGGGCCGAGC
GCAGAAGTGGTCCTGCAACTTTATCCGCCTCCATCCAGTCTATTAATTGTTGCCGGGAAGCTAGAGTAAG
TAGTTCGCCAGTTAATAGTTTGCGCAACGTTGTTGCCATTGCTACAGGCATCGTGGTGTCACGCTCGTCG
TTTGGTATGGCTTCATTCAGCTCCGGTTCCCAACGATCAAGGCGAGTTACATGATCCCCCATGTTGTGCA
AAAAAGCGGTTAGCTCCTTCGGTCCTCCGATCGTTGTCAGAAGTAAGTTGGCCGCAGTGTTATCACTCAT
GGTTATGGCAGCACTGCATAATTCTCTTACTGTCATGCCATCCGTAAGATGCTTTTCTGTGACTGGTGAG
TACTCAACCAAGTCATTCTGAGAATAGTGTATGCGGCGACCGAGTTGCTCTTGCCCGGCGTCAATACGGG
ATAATACCGCGCCACATAGCAGAACTTTAAAAGTGCTCATCATTGGAAAACGTTCTTCGGGGCGAAAACT
CTCAAGGATCTTACCGCTGTTGAGATCCAGTTCGATGTAACCCACTCGTGCACCCAACTGATCTTCAGCA
TCTTTTACTTTCACCAGCGTTTCTGGGTGAGCAAAAACAGGAAGGCAAAATGCCGCAAAAAAGGGAATAA
GGGCGACACGGAAATGTTGAATACTCATACTCTTCCTTTTTCAATATTATTGAAGCATTTATCAGGGTTA
TTGTCTCATGAGCGGATACATATTTGAATGTATTTAGAAAAATAAACAAATAGGGGTTCCGCGCACATTT
CCCCGAAAAGTGCCACCTGACGTCGACGGATCGGGAGATCTCCCGATCCCCTATGGTGCACTCTCAGTAC
AATCTGCTCTGATGCCGCATAGTTAAGCCAGTATCTGCTCCCTGCTTGTGTGTTGGAGGTCGCTGAGTAG
TGCGCGAGCAAAATTTAAGCTACAACAAGGCAAGGCTTGACCGACAATTGCATGAAGAATCTGCTTAGGG
TTAGGCGTTTTGCGCTGCTTCGCGATGTACGGGCCAGATATACGCGTT
Features (pLannotate 1.2.2; 21 found; start..end, strand, type, name):
      1..380     +  enhancer       CMV enhancer: human cytomegalovirus immediate early enhancer
    381..584     +  promoter       CMV promoter: human cytomegalovirus (CMV) immediate early promoter
    580..613     +  LTR            5' LTR (truncated) (fragment): truncated 5' long terminal repeat (LTR) from HIV-1
    629..647     +  promoter       T7 promoter: promoter for bacteriophage T7 RNA polymerase
    708..724     +  CDS            capTEV™ (fragment): composite tag for in vivo biotinylation, TEV protease cleavage, and 6xHis tagging
    837..2045    +  CDS            AURKA: AURKA_HUMAN - Also known as AIK, AIRK1, ARK1, AURA, AYK1, BTAK, IAK1, STK15, STK6. Experimental evidence at protein level: Swiss-Prot protein existence level 1. Mitotic serine/threonine kinase that contributes to the regulation of cell cycle progression (PubMed:26246606, PubMed:12390251, PubMed:18615013, PubMed:11039908, PubMed:17125279, PubMed:17360485). Associates with the centrosome and the spindle microtubules during mitosis and plays a critical role in various mitotic events including the establishment of mitotic spindle, centrosome duplication, centrosome separation as well as maturation
   2115..2339    +  polyA_signal   bGH poly(A) signal: bovine growth hormone polyadenylation signal
   2343..2364    +  promoter       SV40 promoter (fragment): SV40 enhancer and early promoter
   2385..2813    +  rep_origin     f1 ori (sequence partly withheld): f1 bacteriophage origin of replication; arrow indicates direction of (+) strand synthesis
   2827..3156    +  promoter       SV40 promoter: SV40 enhancer and early promoter
   3223..4014    +  CDS            neo: KKA2_KLEPN - Also known as kan, nptII. Experimental evidence at protein level: Swiss-Prot protein existence level 1. Resistance to kanamycin, neomycin, paromomycin, ribostamycin, butirosin and gentamicin B. From Klebsiella pneumoniae.
   4038..4196    +  CDS            ble (fragment): BLE_KLEPN - Experimental evidence at protein level: Swiss-Prot protein existence level 1. Binding protein with a strong affinity to the bleomycin family of antibiotics. Binds to CL990; an antimitotic-antibiotic compound. From Klebsiella pneumoniae.
   4191..4312    +  polyA_signal   SV40 poly(A) signal: SV40 polyadenylation signal
   4385..4401    -  protein_bind   lac operator: The lac repressor binds to the lac operator to inhibit transcription in E. coli. This inhibition can be relieved by adding lactose or isopropyl-β-D-thiogalactopyranoside (IPTG). lac repressor encoded by lacI
   4409..4439    -  promoter       lac promoter: promoter for the E. coli lac operon
   4454..4475    -  protein_bind   CAP binding site: CAP binding activates transcription in the presence of cAMP. E. coli catabolite activator protein
   4488..4580    -  CDS            lacI (fragment): lac repressor; lacI; The lac repressor binds to the lac operator to inhibit transcription in E. coli. This inhibition can be relieved by adding lactose or isopropyl-β-D-thiogalactopyranoside (IPTG).
   4763..5351    -  rep_origin     ori: high-copy-number ColE1/pMB1/pBR322/pUC origin of replication
   5522..6382    -  CDS            AmpR: β-lactamase; bla; confers resistance to ampicillin, carbenicillin, and related antibiotics
   6383..6487    -  promoter       AmpR promoter: bla
   6546..6598    -  misc_feature   bom (fragment): basis of mobility region from pBR322
