[The description below was written by a language model from this plasmid's Addgene catalogue record and pLannotate feature annotations shown in this document.]
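Description:
pcDNA 3.1 AURKA Lys162Met is a mammalian expression plasmid built on the Invitrogen pcDNA3.1 backbone and carrying the human Aurora kinase A (AURKA) coding sequence with a Lys162-to-Met substitution, which the record describes as a kinase-dead version of the enzyme. (The purpose line writes the mutation as K62M, but the plasmid name and mutation field both give K162M.) The insert was cloned between HindIII and EcoRI sites, both retained. It sits downstream of the human cytomegalovirus immediate-early enhancer and promoter and upstream of the bovine growth hormone polyadenylation signal, giving strong constitutive transcription in transfected mammalian cells. A T7 promoter lies between the CMV promoter and the insert and can serve for in vitro transcription or as a priming site. The annotation also flags a very short match to a composite biotinylation/TEV/6xHis tag upstream of the AURKA open reading frame. The catalogue fields list no tag, so the record does not establish whether the protein carries one. The short HIV-1 LTR, ble, lacI and bom fragments in the table are probably similarity hits within backbone sequence rather than functional elements.

In E. coli the plasmid is maintained at high copy through a ColE1/pUC-type origin and selected with ampicillin via the β-lactamase gene. An f1 origin is also present. For mammalian cells, a separate cassette with the SV40 early promoter, the neomycin phosphotransferase gene and the SV40 poly(A) signal allows G418 selection of stable transfectants. The construct serves as a catalytically inactive control alongside wild-type AURKA. The associated work concerns the kinase's localisation to mitochondria and its role in organelle dynamics and energy production.
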