Addgene plasmid #157751: pcDNA 3.1 AURKA Lys162Met
Purpose: Expression of kinase-dead AURKA K62M in mammalian cells
Depositing lab: Marc Tramier. Depositing organization: CNRS UMR 6290, Institut de Génétique et Développement de Rennes (IGDR). Publication: Aurora kinase A localises to mitochondria to control organelle dynamics and energy production. Bertolin G, Bulteau AL, Alves-Guerra MC, Burel A, Lavault MT, Gavard O, Le Bras S, Gagne JP, Poirier GG, Le Borgne R, Prigent C, Tramier M. eLife. 2018 Aug 2;7. pii: 38111. doi: 10.7554/eLife.38111. PubMed 30070631.
Backbone
  Vector backbone: pcDNA3.1
  Backbone manufacturer: Invitrogen
  Backbone size w/o insert (bp): 5428
  Vector type: Mammalian Expression
  Selectable markers: Neomycin (select with G418)
Growth in bacteria
  Bacterial resistance: Ampicillin, 100 μg/mL
  Growth temperature: 37°C
  Growth strain: DH5alpha
  Copy number: High Copy
Gene/Insert
  Gene/Insert name: AURKA
  Species: H. sapiens (human)
  Insert size (bp): 1163
  Mutation: AURKA K162M is a kinase-dead version of AURKA
  Entrez Gene: AURKA (a.k.a. AIK, ARK1, AURA, BTAK, PPP1R47, STK15, STK6, STK7)
  Promoter: CMV
  Cloning method: Restriction Enzyme; 5′ cloning site HindIII (not destroyed); 3′ cloning site EcoRI (not destroyed)
  Sequencing primers: 5′ CMV-F; 3′ bGHpA
Terms and licenses: Academic/Nonprofit Terms; Industry Terms: Not Available to Industry
How to cite: pcDNA 3.1 AURKA Lys162Met was a gift from Marc Tramier (Addgene plasmid # 157751 ; http://n2t.net/addgene:157751 ; RRID:Addgene_157751)
